Addgene plasmid #52725: pMXs-hs-3xHA-C12AC15A-LIN-41
Purpose: retroviral expression of human LIN-41 / TRIM71 containing cysteine to alanine point mutations at cysteine 12 and 15 and 3 N-terminal HA tags
Depositing lab: Shinya Yamanaka. Depositing organization: J. David Gladstone Institutes. Publication: The let-7/LIN-41 pathway regulates reprogramming to human induced pluripotent stem cells by controlling expression of prodifferentiation genes. Worringer KA, Rand TA, Hayashi Y, Sami S, Takahashi K, Tanabe K, Narita M, Srivastava D, Yamanaka S. Cell Stem Cell. 2014 Jan 2;14(1):40-52. doi: 10.1016/j.stem.2013.11.001. Epub 2013 Nov 14. PubMed 24239284.
Backbone
  Vector backbone: pMXs
  Vector type: Mammalian Expression, Retroviral
Growth in bacteria
  Bacterial resistance: Ampicillin, 100 μg/mL
  Growth temperature: 37°C
  Growth strain: Top10
  Copy number: High Copy
Gene/Insert
  Gene/Insert name: LIN-41 (alt name: TRIM71)
  Species: H. sapiens (human)
  Insert size (bp): 2703
  Mutation: changed cysteines 12 and 15 to alanines
  Entrez Gene: TRIM71 (a.k.a. LIN-41, LIN41)
  Tag / fusion protein: 3xHA (N terminal on insert)
Terms and licenses: Academic/Nonprofit Terms; Industry Terms: Not Available to Industry
How to cite: pMXs-hs-3xHA-C12AC15A-LIN-41 was a gift from Shinya Yamanaka (Addgene plasmid # 52725 ; http://n2t.net/addgene:52725 ; RRID:Addgene_52725)
