[The description below was written by a language model from this plasmid's Addgene catalogue record and pLannotate feature annotations shown in this document.]
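Description:
pMXs-hs-3xHA-C12AC15A-LIN-41 is a Moloney murine leukemia virus-based retroviral expression plasmid built on the pMXs backbone for delivering a mutant form of human LIN-41 (TRIM71) into mammalian cells. In bacteria it is maintained as a high-copy plasmid through a ColE1/pUC-type origin and selected with ampicillin via the β-lactamase gene and its native promoter. No mammalian selection marker or reporter is annotated.

The viral portion runs from a 5' MMLV LTR through the MMLV packaging signal (with a fragment matching the MESV Ψ), a truncated gag segment lacking its start codon, and a pol-derived region carrying the splice acceptor, followed by the insert and a 3' LTR. No internal promoter is annotated, so expression is presumably driven from the 5' LTR, as is usual for pMXs vectors. The extended Ψ/gag region supports efficient encapsidation of the transcript when gag, pol and env are supplied in trans by packaging cells. The annotation tool labels a short stretch upstream of the 3' LTR as a ΔU3 fragment, but this is only a partial match and the record does not describe the vector as self-inactivating.

The payload is a three-copy HA epitope tag fused directly to the N terminus of LIN-41, allowing detection or immunoprecipitation of the protein. The insert is recorded as about 2.7 kb, although the automated annotation matches only part of it to TRIM71. Cysteines 12 and 15 are changed to alanines. TRIM71 is an E3 ubiquitin ligase that also takes part in post-transcriptional mRNA repression, though the record does not state the functional consequence of these substitutions. The associated work concerns the let-7/LIN-41 pathway in reprogramming to human induced pluripotent stem cells.
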