Features (pLannotate 1.2.2; 13 found; start..end, strand, type, name):
     22..615     +  LTR            LTR: long terminal repeat from Moloney murine leukemia virus
    678..877     +  misc_feature   MMLV Ψ: packaging signal of Moloney murine leukemia virus (MMLV)
    929..1017    +  misc_feature   MESV Ψ (fragment): packaging signal of murine embryonic stem cell virus
   1094..1510    +  CDS            gag (truncated): truncated Moloney murine leukemia virus (MMLV) gag gene lacking the start codon
   1520..1894    +  misc_feature   pol region: Moloney murine leukemia virus (MMLV) pol region containing the splice acceptor site
   1963..2052    +  CDS            3xHA: three tandem HA epitope tags
   2053..3981    +  CDS            TRIM71 (fragment): LIN41_HUMAN - Also known as LIN41. Experimental evidence at protein level: Swiss-Prot protein existence level 1. E3 ubiquitin-protein ligase that cooperates with the microRNAs (miRNAs) machinery and promotes embryonic stem cells proliferation and maintenance (Probable). Binds to miRNAs and associates with AGO2, participating in post-transcriptional repression of transcripts such as CDKN1A (By similarity). In addition, participates in post-transcriptional mRNA repression in a miRNA independent mechanism (PubMed:23125361). Facilitates the G1-S transition to promote rapid embryonic stem cell self
   4718..4839    +  LTR            3' LTR (ΔU3) (fragment): self-inactivating 3' long terminal repeat (LTR) from Moloney murine leukemia virus
   4840..5309    +  LTR            LTR: long terminal repeat from Moloney murine leukemia virus
   5375..5427    -  CDS            lacI (fragment): lac repressor; lacI; The lac repressor binds to the lac operator to inhibit transcription in E. coli. This inhibition can be relieved by adding lactose or isopropyl-β-D-thiogalactopyranoside (IPTG).
   5610..6198    -  rep_origin     ori: high-copy-number ColE1/pMB1/pBR322/pUC origin of replication
   6362..7222    -  CDS            AmpR: β-lactamase; bla; confers resistance to ampicillin, carbenicillin, and related antibiotics
   7223..7327    -  promoter       AmpR promoter: bla
>Addgene plasmid #52725 | pMXs-hs-3xHA-C12AC15A-LIN-41 | depositor full sequence | sequence record 82094 | pMXs-hs-3xHA-C12AC15A-LIN-41 sequence 7335 bps
CCCGAAAAGTGCCACCTGCATAATGAAAGACCCCACCTGTAGGTTTGGCAAGCTAGCTTAAGTAACGCCA
TTTTGCAAGGCATGGAAAAATACATAACTGAGAATAGAAAAGTTCAGATCAAGGTCAGGAACAGATGGAA
CAGCTGAATATGGGCCAAACAGGATATCTGTGGTAAGCAGTTCCTGCCCCGGCTCAGGGCCAAGAACAGA
TGGAACAGCTGAATATGGGCCAAACAGGATATCTGTGGTAAGCAGTTCCTGCCCCGGCTCAGGGCCAAGA
ACAGATGGTCCCCAGATGCGGTCCAGCCCTCAGCAGTTTCTAGAGAACCATCAGATGTTTCCAGGGTGCC
CCAAGGACCTGAAATGACCCTGTGCCTTATTTGAACTAACCAATCAGTTCGCTTCTCGCTTCTGTTCGCG
CGCTTCTGCTCCCCGAGCTCAATAAAAGAGCCCACAACCCCTCACTCGGCGCGCCAGTCCTCCGATTGAC
TGAGTCGCCCGGGTACCCGTGTATCCAATAAACCCTCTTGCAGTTGCATCCGACTTGTGGTCTCGCTGTT
CCTTGGGAGGGTCTCCTCTGAGTGATTGACTACCCGTCAGCGGGGGTCTTTCATTTGGGGGCTCGTCCGG
GATCGGGAGACCCCTGCCCAGGGACCACCGACCCACCACCGGGAGGTAAGCTGGCCAGCAACTTATCTGT
GTCTGTCCGATTGTCTAGTGTCTATGACTGATTTTATGCGCCTGCGTCGGTACTAGTTAGCTAACTAGCT
CTGTATCTGGCGGACCCGTGGTGGAACTGACGAGTTCGGAACACCCGGCCGCAACCCTGGGAGACGTCCC
AGGGACTTCGGGGGCCGTTTTTGTGGCCCGACCTGAGTCCAAAAATCCCGATCGTTTTGGACTCTTTGGT
GCACCCCCCTAATAGGAGGGATATGTGGTTCTGGTAGGAGACGAGAACCTAAAACAGTTCCCGCCTCCGT
CTGAATTTTTGCTTTCGGTTTGGGACCGAAGCCGCGCCGCGCGTCTTGTCTGCTGCAGCATCGTTCTGTG
TTGTCTCTGTCTGACTGTGTTTCTGTATTTGTCTGAAAATTAGGGCCAGACTGTTACCACTCCCTTAAGT
TTGACCTTAGGTCACTGGAAAGATGTCGAGCGGATCGCTCACAACCAGTCGGTAGATGTCAAGAAGAGAC
GTTGGGTTACCTTCTGCTCTGCAGAATGGCCAACCTTTAACGTCGGATGGCCGCGAGACGGCACCTTTAA
CCGAGACCTCATCACCCAGGTTAAGATCAAGGTCTTTTCACCTGGCCCGCATGGACACCCAGACCAGGTC
CCCTACATCGTGACCTGGGAAGCCTTGGCTTTTGACCCCCCTCCCTGGGTCAAGCCCTTTGTACACCCTA
AGCCTCCGCCTCCTCTTCCTCCATCCGCCCCGTCTCTCCCCCTTGAACCTCCTCGTTCGACCCCGCCTCG
ATCCTCCCTTTATCCAGCCCTCACTCCTTCTCTAGGCGCCCCCATATGGCCATATGAGATCTTATATGGG
GCACCCCCGCCCCTTGTAAACTTCCCTGACCCTGACATGACAAGAGTTACTAACAGCCCCTCTCTCCAAG
CTCACTTACAGGCTCTCTACTTAGTCCAGCACGAAGTCTGGAGACCTCTGGCGGCAGCCTACCAAGAACA
ACTGGACCGACCGGTGGTACCTCACCCTTACCGAGTCGGCGACACAGTGTGGGTCCGCCGACACCAGACT
AAGAACCTAGAACCTCGCTGGAAAGGACCTTACACAGTCCTGCTGACCACCCCCACCGCCCTCAAAGTAG
ACGGCATCGCAGCTTGGATACACGCCGCCCACGTGAAGGCTGCCGACCCCGGGGGTGGACCATCCTCTAG
ACTGCCGGATCTAGCTAGTTAATTAAGGATCCCAGTGTGGTGGTACGGGAATTCCTGCAGGCCACCATGG
CATACCCATACGATGTTCCTGACTATGCGGGCTATCCCTATGACGTCCCGGACTATGCAGGATCCTATCC
ATATGACGTTCCAGATTACGCTATGGCTTCGTTCCCCGAGACCGATTTCCAGATCGCCTTGCTGGCCAAG
GAGATGTGCGGCTCGCCGGCGCCGCTCTCCTCCAACTCGTCCGCGTCGTCGTCCTCCTCGCAGACGTCCA
CGTCGTCGGGGGGCGGCGGCGGGGGCCCTGGGGCGGCGGCGCGCCGCCTACACGTCCTGCCCTGCCTGCA
CGCCTTCTGCCGCCCCTGCCTCGAGGCGCACCGGCTGCCGGCGGCGGGCGGCGGCGCGGCGGGAGAGCCG
CTCAAGCTGCGCTGCCCCGTGTGCGACCAGAAAGTAGTGCTAGCCGAGGCGGCGGGTATGGACGCGCTGC
CTTCGTCCGCCTTCCTGCTTAGCAACCTGCTCGACGCGGTGGTGGCCACTGCCGACGAGCCGCCGCCCAA
GAACGGGCGCGCCGGCGCTCCGGCGGGAGCGGGCGGCCACAGCAACCACCGGCACCACGCTCACCACGCG
CACCCGCGCGCGTCCGCCTCCGCGCCGCCACTCCCGCAGGCGCCGCAGCCGCCCGCGCCTTCCCGCTCGG
CACCCGGCGGCCCTGCCGCTTCCCCGTCGGCGCTGCTGCTCCGCCGTCCTCACGGCTGCAGCTCGTGCGA
TGAGGGCAACGCAGCTTCTTCGCGCTGCCTCGACTGCCAGGAGCACCTGTGCGACAACTGCGTCCGAGCG
CACCAGCGCGTGCGCCTCACCAAGGACCACTACATCGAGCGCGGCCCGCCGGGTCCCGGTGCCGCAGCAG
CGGCGCAGCAGCTCGGGCTCGGGCCGCCCTTTCCCGGCCCGCCCTTCTCCATCCTCTCAGTGTTTCCCGA
GCGCCTCGGCTTCTGCCAGCACCACGACGACGAGGTGCTGCACCTGTACTGTGACACTTGCTCTGTACCC
ATCTGTCGTGAGTGCACAATGGGCCGGCATGGGGGCCACAGCTTCATCTACCTCCAGGAGGCACTGCAGG
ACTCACGGGCACTCACCATCCAGCTGCTGGCAGATGCCCAGCAGGGACGACAGGCAATCCAGCTGAGCAT
CGAGCAGGCCCAGACGGTGGCGGAACAGGTGGAGATGAAGGCGAAGGTTGTGCAGTCGGAGGTCAAAGCC
GTGACGGCGAGGCATAAGAAAGCCCTGGAGGAACGCGAGTGTGAGCTGCTGTGGAAGGTAGAAAAGATCC
GCCAGGTGAAAGCCAAGTCTCTGTACCTGCAGGTGGAGAAGCTGCGGCAAAACCTCAACAAGCTTGAGAG
CACCATCAGTGCCGTGCAGCAGGTCCTGGAGGAGGGTAGAGCGCTAGACATCCTACTGGCCCGAGACCGG
ATGCTGGCCCAGGTGCAGGAGCTGAAGACCGTGCGGAGCCTCCTGCAGCCCCAGGAAGACGACCGAGTCA
TGTTCACACCCCCCGATCAGGCACTGTACCTTGCCATCAAGTCTTTTGGCTTTGTTAGCAGCGGGGCCTT
TGCCCCACTCACCAAGGCCACAGGCGATGGCCTCAAGCGTGCCCTCCAGGGTAAGGTGGCCTCCTTCACA
GTCATTGGTTATGACCACGATGGTGAGCCCCGCCTCTCAGGAGGCGACCTGATGTCGGCTGTGGTCCTGG
GCCCTGATGGCAACCTGTTTGGTGCAGAGGTGAGTGATCAGCAGAATGGGACATACGTGGTGAGTTACCG
ACCCCAGCTGGAGGGTGAGCACCTGGTATCTGTGACACTGTGCAACCAGCACATTGAGAACAGCCCTTTC
AAGGTGGTGGTCAAGTCAGGCCGCAGCTACGTGGGCATTGGGCTCCCGGGCCTGAGCTTCGGCAGTGAGG
GTGACAGCGATGGCAAGCTCTGCCGCCCTTGGGGTGTGAGTGTAGACAAGGAGGGCTACATCATTGTCGC
CGACCGCAGCAACAACCGCATCCAGGTGTTCAAGCCCTGCGGCGCCTTCCACCACAAATTCGGCACCCTG
GGCTCCCGGCCTGGGCAGTTCGACCGACCAGCCGGCGTGGCCTGTGACGCCTCACGCAGGATCGTGGTGG
CTGACAAGGACAATCATCGCATCCAGATCTTCACGTTCGAGGGCCAGTTCCTCCTCAAGTTTGGTGAGAA
AGGAACCAAGAATGGGCAGTTCAACTACCCTTGGGATGTGGCGGTGAATTCTGAGGGCAAGATCCTGGTC
TCAGACACGAGGAACCACCGGATCCAGCTGTTTGGGCCTGATGGTGTCTTCCTAAACAAGTATGGCTTCG
AGGGGGCTCTCTGGAAGCACTTTGACTCCCCACGGGGTGTGGCCTTCAACCATGAGGGCCACTTGGTGGT
CACTGACTTCAACAACCACCGGCTCCTGGTTATTCACCCCGACTGCCAGTCGGCACGCTTTCTGGGCTCG
GAGGGCACAGGCAATGGGCAGTTCCTGCGCCCACAAGGGGTAGCTGTGGACCAGGAAGGGCGCATCATTG
TGGCGGATTCCAGGAACCATCGGGTACAGATGTTTGAATCCAACGGCAGCTTCCTGTGCAAGTTTGGTGC
TCAAGGCAGCGGCTTTGGGCAGATGGACCGCCCTTCCGGCATCGCCATCACCCCCGACGGAATGATCGTT
GTGGTGGACTTTGGCAACAATCGAATCCTCGTCTTCTAATTGCATTTCCTAGGACGATAAAATAAAAGAT
TTTATTTAGTCTCCAGAAAAAGGGGGGAATGAAAGACCCCACCTGTAGGTTTGGCAAGCTAGCTTAAGTA
ACGCCATTTTGCAAGGCATGGAAAAATACATAACTGAGAATAGAGAAGTTCAGATCAAGGTCAGGAACAG
ATGGAACAGCTGAATATGGGCCAAACAGGATATCTGTGGTAAGCAGTTCCTGCCCCGGCTCAGGGCCAAG
AACAGATGGAACAGCTGAATATGGGCCAAACAGGATATCTGTGGTAAGCAGTTCCTGCCCCGGCTCAGGG
CCAAGAACAGATGGTCCCCAGATGCGGTCCAGCCCTCAGCAGTTTCTAGAGAACCATCAGATGTTTCCAG
GGTGCCCCAAGGACCTGAAATGACCCTGTGCCTTATTTGAACTAACCAATCAGTTCGCTTCTCGCTTCTG
TTCGCGCGCTTCTGCTCCCCGAGCTCAATAAAAGAGCCCACAACCCCTCACTCGGGGCGCCAGTCCTCCG
ATTGACTGAGTCGCCCGGGTACCCGTGTATCCAATAAACCCTCTTGCAGTTGCATCCGACTTGTGGTCTC
GCTGTTCCTTGGGAGGGTCTCCTCTGAGTGATTGACTACCCGTCAGCGGGGGTCTTTCACATGCAGCATG
TATCAAAATTAATTTGGTTTTTTTTCTTAAGTATTTACATTAAATGGCCATAGTTGCATTAATGAATCGG
CCAACGCGCGGGGAGAGGCGGTTTGCGTATTGGGCGCTCTTCCGCTTCCTCGCTCACTGACTCGCTGCGC
TCGGTCGTTCGGCTGCGGCGAGCGGTATCAGCTCACTCAAAGGCGGTAATACGGTTATCCACAGAATCAG
GGGATAACGCAGGAAAGAACATGTGAGCAAAAGGCCAGCAAAAGGCCAGGAACCGTAAAAAGGCCGCGTT
GCTGGCGTTTTTCCATAGGCTCCGCCCCCCTGACGAGCATCACAAAAATCGACGCTCAAGTCAGAGGTGG
CGAAACCCGACAGGACTATAAAGATACCAGGCGTTTCCCCCTGGAAGCTCCCTCGTGCGCTCTCCTGTTC
CGACCCTGCCGCTTACCGGATACCTGTCCGCCTTTCTCCCTTCGGGAAGCGTGGCGCTTTCTCATAGCTC
ACGCTGTAGGTATCTCAGTTCGGTGTAGGTCGTTCGCTCCAAGCTGGGCTGTGTGCACGAACCCCCCGTT
CAGCCCGACCGCTGCGCCTTATCCGGTAACTATCGTCTTGAGTCCAACCCGGTAAGACACGACTTATCGC
CACTGGCAGCAGCCACTGGTAACAGGATTAGCAGAGCGAGGTATGTAGGCGGTGCTACAGAGTTCTTGAA
GTGGTGGCCTAACTACGGCTACACTAGAAGAACAGTATTTGGTATCTGCGCTCTGCTGAAGCCAGTTACC
TTCGGAAAAAGAGTTGGTAGCTCTTGATCCGGCAAACAAACCACCGCTGGTAGCGGTGGTTTTTTTGTTT
GCAAGCAGCAGATTACGCGCAGAAAAAAAGGATCTCAAGAAGATCCTTTGATCTTTTCTACGGGGTCTGA
CGCTCAGTGGAACGAAAACTCACGTTAAGGGATTTTGGTCATGAGATTATCAAAAAGGATCTTCACCTAG
ATCCTTTTGCGGCCGGCCGCAAATCAATCTAAAGTATATATGAGTAAACTTGGTCTGACAGTTACCAATG
CTTAATCAGTGAGGCACCTATCTCAGCGATCTGTCTATTTCGTTCATCCATAGTTGCCTGACTCCCCGTC
GTGTAGATAACTACGATACGGGAGGGCTTACCATCTGGCCCCAGTGCTGCAATGATACCGCGAGACCCAC
GCTCACCGGCTCCAGATTTATCAGCAATAAACCAGCCAGCCGGAAGGGCCGAGCGCAGAAGTGGTCCTGC
AACTTTATCCGCCTCCATCCAGTCTATTAATTGTTGCCGGGAAGCTAGAGTAAGTAGTTCGCCAGTTAAT
AGTTTGCGCAACGTTGTTGCCATTGCTACAGGCATCGTGGTGTCACGCTCGTCGTTTGGTATGGCTTCAT
TCAGCTCCGGTTCCCAACGATCAAGGCGAGTTACATGATCCCCCATGTTGTGCAAAAAAGCGGTTAGCTC
CTTCGGTCCTCCGATCGTTGTCAGAAGTAAGTTGGCCGCAGTGTTATCACTCATGGTTATGGCAGCACTG
CATAATTCTCTTACTGTCATGCCATCCGTAAGATGCTTTTCTGTGACTGGTGAGTACTCAACCAAGTCAT
TCTGAGAATAGTGTATGCGGCGACCGAGTTGCTCTTGCCCGGCGTCAATACGGGATAATACCGCGCCACA
TAGCAGAACTTTAAAAGTGCTCATCATTGGAAAACGTTCTTCGGGGCGAAAACTCTCAAGGATCTTACCG
CTGTTGAGATCCAGTTCGATGTAACCCACTCGTGCACCCAACTGATCTTCAGCATCTTTTACTTTCACCA
GCGTTTCTGGGTGAGCAAAAACAGGAAGGCAAAATGCCGCAAAAAAGGGAATAAGGGCGACACGGAAATG
TTGAATACTCATACTCTTCCTTTTTCAATATTATTGAAGCATTTATCAGGGTTATTGTCTCATGAGCGGA
TACATATTTGAATGTATTTAGAAAAATAAACAAATAGGGGTTCCGCGCACATTTC
