>Addgene plasmid #52725 | pMXs-hs-3xHA-C12AC15A-LIN-41 | addgene partial sequence | sequence record 84718 | hLIN-41-R1 5'-cctgacttgaccaccaccttg-3'
ATGTGCTGGTTGCACAGTGTCACAGATACCAGGTGCTCACCCTCCAGCTGGGGTCGGTAACTCACCACGT
ATGTCCCATTCTGCTGATCACTCACCTCTGCACCAAACAGGTTGCCATCAGGGCCCAGGACCACAGCCGA
CATCAGGTCGCCTCCTGAGAGGCGGGGCTCACCATCGTGGTCATAACCAATGACTGTGAAGGAGGCCACC
TTACCCTGGAGGGCACGCTTGAGGCCATCGCCTGTGGCCTTGGTGAGTGGGGCAAAGGCCCCGCTGCTAA
CAAAGCCAAAAGACTTGATGGCAAGGTACAGTGCCTGATCGGGGGGTGTGAACATGACTCGGTCGTCTTC
CTGGGGCTGCAGGAGGCTCCGCACGGTCTTCAGCTCCTGCACCTGGGCCAGCATCCGGTCTCGGGCCAGT
AGGATGTCTAGCGCTCTACCCTCCTCCAGGACCTGCTGCACGGCACTGATGGTGCTCTCAAGCTTGTTGA
GGTTTTGCCGCAGCTTCTCCACCTGCAGGTACAGAGACTTGGCTTTCACCTGGCGGATCTTTTCTACCTT
CCACAGCAGCTCACACTCGCGTTCCTCCAGGGCTTTCTTATGCCTCGCAGTCACGGCTTTGACCTCCGAC
TGCACAACCTTCGCCTTCATCTCCACCTGTTCCGCCACCGTCTGGGCCTGCTCGATGCTCAGCTGGATTG
CCTGTCGTCCCTGCTGGGCATCTGCCAGCAGCTGGATGGTGAGTGCCCGTGAGTCCTGCAGTGCCTCCTG
GAGGTAGATGAAGCTGTGGCCCCCATGCCGGCCCATTGTGCACTCACGACAGATGG
