>Addgene plasmid #52725 | pMXs-hs-3xHA-C12AC15A-LIN-41 | addgene partial sequence | sequence record 84724 | pMX-L3205 5'-CCCTTTTTCTGGAGACTAAATAAA-3'
TCGTCCTAGGAAATGCAATTAGAAGACGAGGATTCGATTGTTGCCAAAGTCCACCACAACGATCATTCCG
TCGGGGGTGATGGCGATGCCGGAAGGGCGGTCCATCTGCCCAAAGCCGCTGCCTTGAGCACCAAACTTGC
ACAGGAAGCTGCCGTTGGATTCAAACATCTGTACCCGATGGTTCCTGGAATCCGCCACAATGATGCGCCC
TTCCTGGTCCACAGCTACCCCTTGTGGGCGCAGGAACTGCCCATTGCCTGTGCCCTCCGAGCCCAGAAAG
CGTGCCGACTGGCAGTCGGGGTGAATAACCAGGAGCCGGTGGTTGTTGAAGTCAGTGACCACCAAGTGGC
CCTCATGGTTGAAGGCCACACCCCGTGGGGAGTCAAAGTGCTTCCAGAGAGCCCCCTCGAAGCCATACTT
GTTTAGGAAGACACCATCAGGCCCAAACAGCTGGATCCGGTGGTTCCTCGTGTCTGAGACCAGGATCTTG
CCCTCAGAATTCACCGCCACATCCCAAGGGTAGTTGAACTGCCCATTCTTGGTTCCTTTCTCACCAAACT
TGAGGAGGAACTGGCCCTCGAACGTGAAGATCTGGATGCGATGATTGTCCTTGTCAGCCACCACGATCCT
GCGTGAGGCGTCACAGGCCACGCCGGCTGGTCGGTCGAACTGCCCAGGCCGGGAGCCCAGGGTGCCGAAT
TTGTGGTGGAAGGCGCCGCAGGGCTTGAACACCTGGATGCGGTTGTTGCTGCGGTCGGCGACAATGATGT
AGCCCTCCTTGTCTACACTCACACCCCAAGGGCGGCAGAGCTTGCCATCGCTGTCACCCTCACTGCCGAA
GCTCAGGCCCGGGAGCCCAATGCCCACGTAGCTGCGGCCTGACTTGACCACCACCTTGAAAGGGCTGTTC
TCAATGTGCTGGTTGCACAGTGTCACAGATACCAGGTGCTCACCCTCCAGCTGGGGTCGGTAACTCACCA
CGTATGTCCCATTCTGCTGATCACTCACCTCTGCACCAAACAGGTTGCCATCAGGGCCCAGGACCACAGC
CGACATCAGGTCGCCTCCTGAGAGGCGGGGCTCACCATCGTGGTC
