>Addgene plasmid #52725 | pMXs-hs-3xHA-C12AC15A-LIN-41 | addgene partial sequence | sequence record 85579 | pMX-S1811 5'-GACGGCATCGCAGCTTGGATACAC-3'
GGCTGCCGACCCCGGGGGTGGACCATCCTCTAGACTGCCGGATCTAGCTAGTTAATTAAGGATCCCAGTG
TGGTGGTACGGGAATTCCTGCAGGCCACCATGGCATACCCATACGATGTTCCTGACTATGCGGGCTATCC
CTATGACGTCCCGGACTATGCAGGATCCTATCCATATGACGTTCCAGATTACGCTATGGCTTCGTTCCCC
GAGACCGATTTCCAGATCGCCTTGCTGGCCAAGGAGATGTGCGGCTCGCCGGCGCCGCTCTCCTCCAACT
CGTCCGCGTCGTCGTCCTCCTCGCAGACGTCCACGTCGTCGGGGGGCGGCGGCGGGGGCCCTGGGGCGGC
GGCGCGCCGCCTACACGTCCTGCCCTGCCTGCACGCCTTCTGCCGCCCCTGCCTCGAGGCGCACCGGCTG
CCGGCGGCGGGCGGCGGCGCGGCGGGAGAGCCGCTCAAGCTGCGCTGCCCCGTGTGCGACCAGAAAGTAG
TGCTAGCCGAGGCGGCGGGTATGGACGCGCTGCCTTCGTCCGCCTTCCTGCTTAGCAACCTGCTCGACGC
GGTGGTGGCCACTGCCGACGAGCCGCCGCCCAAGAACGGGCGCGCCGGCGCTCCGGCGGGAGCGGGCGGC
CACAGCAACCAC
